>Addgene plasmid #14309 | pAG413GAL-EGFP-ccdB | depositor full sequence | sequence record 127468 | pAG413GAL-EGFP-ccdB sequence 8064 bps
GACGAAAGGGCCTCGTGATACGCCTATTTTTATAGGTTAATGTCATGATAATAATGGTTTCTTAGGACGA
TCACGTGCTATAAAAATAATTATAATTTAAATTTTTTAATATAAATATATAAATTAAAAATAGAAAGTAA
AAAAAGAAATTAAAGAAAAAATAGTTTTTGTTTTCCGAAGATGTAAAAGACTCTAGGGGGATCGCCAACA
AATACTACCTTTTATCTTGCTCTTCCTGCTCTCAGGTATTAATGCCGAATTGTTTCATCTTGTCTGTGTA
GAAGACCACACACGAAAATCCTGTGATTTTACATTTTACTTATCGTTAATCGAATGTATATCTATTTAAT
CTGCTTTTCTTGTCTAATAAATATATATGTAAAGTACGCTTTTTGTTGAAATTTTTTAAACCTTTGTTTA
TTTTTTTTTCTTCATTCCGTAACTCTTCTACCTTCTTTATTTACTTTCTAAAATCCAAATACAAAACATA
AAAATAAATAAACACAGAGTAAATTCCCAAATTATTCCATCATTAAAAGATACGAGGCGCGTGTAAGTTA
CAGGCAAGCGATCCGTCAGGTGGCACTTTTCGGGGAAATGTGCGCGGAACCCCTATTTGTTTATTTTTCT
AAATACATTCAAATATGTATCCGCTCATGAGACAATAACCCTGATAAATGCTTCAATAATATTGAAAAAG
GAAGAGTATGAGTATTCAACATTTCCGTGTCGCCCTTATTCCCTTTTTTGCGGCATTTTGCCTTCCTGTT
TTTGCTCACCCAGAAACGCTGGTGAAAGTAAAAGATGCTGAAGATCAGTTGGGTGCACGAGTGGGTTACA
TCGAACTGGATCTCAACAGCGGTAAGATCCTTGAGAGTTTTCGCCCCGAAGAACGTTTTCCAATGATGAG
CACTTTTAAAGTTCTGCTATGTGGCGCGGTATTATCCCGTATTGACGCCGGGCAAGAGCAACTCGGTCGC
CGCATACACTATTCTCAGAATGACTTGGTTGAGTACTCACCAGTCACAGAAAAGCATCTTACGGATGGCA
TGACAGTAAGAGAATTATGCAGTGCTGCCATAACCATGAGTGATAACACTGCGGCCAACTTACTTCTGAC
AACGATCGGAGGACCGAAGGAGCTAACCGCTTTTTTGCACAACATGGGGGATCATGTAACTCGCCTTGAT
CGTTGGGAACCGGAGCTGAATGAAGCCATACCAAACGACGAGCGTGACACCACGATGCCTGTAGCAATGG
CAACAACGTTGCGCAAACTATTAACTGGCGAACTACTTACTCTAGCTTCCCGGCAACAATTAATAGACTG
GATGGAGGCGGATAAAGTTGCAGGACCACTTCTGCGCTCGGCCCTTCCGGCTGGCTGGTTTATTGCTGAT
AAATCTGGAGCCGGTGAGCGTGGGTCTCGCGGTATCATTGCAGCACTGGGGCCAGATGGTAAGCCCTCCC
GTATCGTAGTTATCTACACGACGGGGAGTCAGGCAACTATGGATGAACGAAATAGACAGATCGCTGAGAT
AGGTGCCTCACTGATTAAGCATTGGTAACTGTCAGACCAAGTTTACTCATATATACTTTAGATTGATTTA
AAACTTCATTTTTAATTTAAAAGGATCTAGGTGAAGATCCTTTTTGATAATCTCATGACCAAAATCCCTT
AACGTGAGTTTTCGTTCCACTGAGCGTCAGACCCCGTAGAAAAGATCAAAGGATCTTCTTGAGATCCTTT
TTTTCTGCGCGTAATCTGCTGCTTGCAAACAAAAAAACCACCGCTACCAGCGGTGGTTTGTTTGCCGGAT
CAAGAGCTACCAACTCTTTTTCCGAAGGTAACTGGCTTCAGCAGAGCGCAGATACCAAATACTGTCCTTC
TAGTGTAGCCGTAGTTAGGCCACCACTTCAAGAACTCTGTAGCACCGCCTACATACCTCGCTCTGCTAAT
CCTGTTACCAGTGGCTGCTGCCAGTGGCGATAAGTCGTGTCTTACCGGGTTGGACTCAAGACGATAGTTA
CCGGATAAGGCGCAGCGGTCGGGCTGAACGGGGGGTTCGTGCACACAGCCCAGCTTGGAGCGAACGACCT
ACACCGAACTGAGATACCTACAGCGTGAGCTATGAGAAAGCGCCACGCTTCCCGAAGGGAGAAAGGCGGA
CAGGTATCCGGTAAGCGGCAGGGTCGGAACAGGAGAGCGCACGAGGGAGCTTCCAGGGGGAAACGCCTGG
TATCTTTATAGTCCTGTCGGGTTTCGCCACCTCTGACTTGAGCGTCGATTTTTGTGATGCTCGTCAGGGG
GGCGGAGCCTATGGAAAAACGCCAGCAACGCGGCCTTTTTACGGTTCCTGGCCTTTTGCTGGCCTTTTGC
TCACATGTTCTTTCCTGCGTTATCCCCTGATTCTGTGGATAACCGTATTACCGCCTTTGAGTGAGCTGAT
ACCGCTCGCCGCAGCCGAACGACCGAGCGCAGCGAGTCAGTGAGCGAGGAAGCGGAAGAGCGCCCAATAC
GCAAACCGCCTCTCCCCGCGCGTTGGCCGATTCATTAATGCAGCTGGCACGACAGGTTTCCCGACTGGAA
AGCGGGCAGTGAGCGCAACGCAATTAATGTGAGTTACCTCACTCATTAGGCACCCCAGGCTTTACACTTT
ATGCTTCCGGCTCCTATGTTGTGTGGAATTGTGAGCGGATAACAATTTCACACAGGAAACAGCTATGACC
ATGATTACGCCAAGCGCGCAATTAACCCTCACTAAAGGGAACAAAAGCTGGAGCTCTAGTACGGATTAGA
AGCCGCCGAGCGGGCGACAGCCCTCCGACGGAAGACTCTCCTCCGTGCGTCCTCGTCTTCACCGGTCGCG
TTCCTGAAACGCAGATGTGCCTCGCGCCGCACTGCTCCGAACAATAAAGATTCTACAATACTAGCTTTTA
TGGTTATGAAGAGGAAAAATTGGCAGTAACCTGGCCCCACAAACCTTCAAATTAACGAATCAAATTAACA
ACCATAGGATGATAATGCGATTAGTTTTTTAGCCTTATTTCTGGGGTAATTAATCAGCGAAGCGATGATT
TTTGATCTATTAACAGATATATAAATGGAAAAGCTGCATAACCACTTTAACTAATACTTTCAACATTTTC
AGTTTGTATTACTTCTTATTCAAATGTCATAAAAGTATCAACAAAAAATTGTTAATATACCTCTATACTT
TAACGTCAAGGAGAAAAAACCCCGGATTCTAGAACTAGTGGATCCCCCGGGACAAAATGGTGAGCAAGGG
CGAGGAGCTGTTCACCGGGGTGGTGCCCATCCTGGTCGAGCTGGACGGCGACGTAAACGGCCACAAGTTC
AGCGTGTCCGGCGAGGGCGAGGGCGATGCCACCTACGGCAAGCTGACCCTGAAGTTCATCTGCACCACCG
GCAAGCTGCCCGTGCCCTGGCCCACCCTCGTGACCACCCTGACCTACGGCGTGCAGTGCTTCAGCCGCTA
CCCCGACCACATGAAGCAGCACGACTTCTTCAAGTCCGCCATGCCCGAAGGCTACGTCCAGGAGCGCACC
ATCTTCTTCAAGGACGACGGCAACTACAAGACCCGCGCCGAGGTGAAGTTCGAGGGCGACACCCTGGTGA
ACCGCATCGAGCTGAAGGGCATCGACTTCAAGGAGGACGGCAACATCCTGGGGCACAAGCTGGAGTACAA
CTACAACAGCCACAACGTCTATATCATGGCCGACAAGCAGAAGAACGGCATCAAGGTGAACTTCAAGATC
CGCCACAACATCGAGGACGGCAGCGTGCAGCTCGCCGACCACTACCAGCAGAACACCCCCATCGGCGACG
GCCCCGTGCTGCTGCCCGACAACCACTACCTGAGCACCCAGTCCGCCCTGAGCAAAGACCCCAACGAGAA
GCGCGATCACATGGTCCTGCTGGAGTTCGTGACCGCCGCCGGGATCACTCTCGGCATGGACGAGCTGTAC
AAGGGTGGACCAGGTGGTGGACATCAAACAAGTTTGTACAAAAAAGCTGAACGAGAAACGTAAAATGATA
TAAATATCAATATATTAAATTAGATTTTGCATAAAAAACAGACTACATAATACTGTAAAACACAACATAT
CCAGTCACTATGGCGGCCGCATTAGGCACCCCAGGCTTTACACTTTATGCTTCCGGCTCGTATAATGTGT
GGATTTTGAGTTAGGATCCGTCGAGATTTTCAGGAGCTAAGGAAGCTAAAATGGAGAAAAAAATCACTGG
ATATACCACCGTTGATATATCCCAATGGCATCGTAAAGAACATTTTGAGGCATTTCAGTCAGTTGCTCAA
TGTACCTATAACCAGACCGTTCAGCTGGATATTACGGCCTTTTTAAAGACCGTAAAGAAAAATAAGCACA
AGTTTTATCCGGCCTTTATTCACATTCTTGCCCGCCTGATGAATGCTCATCCGGAATTCCGTATGGCAAT
GAAAGACGGTGAGCTGGTGATATGGGATAGTGTTCACCCTTGTTACACCGTTTTCCATGAGCAAACTGAA
ACGTTTTCATCGCTCTGGAGTGAATACCACGACGATTTCCGGCAGTTTCTACACATATATTCGCAAGATG
TGGCGTGTTACGGTGAAAACCTGGCCTATTTCCCTAAAGGGTTTATTGAGAATATGTTTTTCGTCTCAGC
CAATCCCTGGGTGAGTTTCACCAGTTTTGATTTAAACGTGGCCAATATGGACAACTTCTTCGCCCCCGTT
TTCACCATGGGCAAATATTATACGCAAGGCGACAAGGTGCTGATGCCGCTGGCGATTCAGGTTCATCATG
CCGTCTGTGATGGCTTCCATGTCGGCAGAATGCTTAATGAATTACAACAGTACTGCGATGAGTGGCAGGG
CGGGGCGTAAACGCCGCGTGGATCCGGCTTACTAAAAGCCAGATAACAGTATGCGTATTTGCGCGCTGAT
TTTTGCGGTATAAGAATATATACTGATATGTATACCCGAAGTATGTCAAAAAGAGGTATGCTATGAAGCA
GCGTATTACAGTGACAGTTGACAGCGACAGCTATCAGTTGCTCAAGGCATATATGATGTCAATATCTCCG
GTCTGGTAAGCACAACCATGCAGAATGAAGCCCGTCGTCTGCGTGCCGAACGCTGGAAAGCGGAAAATCA
GGAAGGGATGGCTGAGGTCGCCCGGTTTATTGAAATGAACGGCTCTTTTGCTGACGAGAACAGGGGCTGG
TGAAATGCAGTTTAAGGTTTACACCTATAAAAGAGAGAGCCGTTATCGTCTGTTTGTGGATGTACAGAGT
GATATTATTGACACGCCCGGGCGACGGATGGTGATCCCCCTGGCCAGTGCACGTCTGCTGTCAGATAAAG
TCTCCCGTGAACTTTACCCGGTGGTGCATATCGGGGATGAAAGCTGGCGCATGATGACCACCGATATGGC
CAGTGTGCCGGTCTCCGTTATCGGGGAAGAAGTGGCTGATCTCAGCCACCGCGAAAATGACATCAAAAAC
GCCATTAACCTGATGTTCTGGGGAATATAAATGTCAGGCTCCCTTATACACAGCCAGTCTGCAGGTCGAC
CATAGTGACTGGATATGTTGTGTTTTACAGTATTATGTAGTCTGTTTTTTATGCAAAATCTAATTTAATA
TATTGATATTTATATCATTTTACGTTTCTCGTTCAGCTTTCTTGTACAAAGTGGTTCGATGTCATGTAAT
TAGTTATGTCACGCTTACATTCACGCCCTCCCCCCACATCCGCTCTAACCGAAAAGGAAGGAGTTAGACA
ACCTGAAGTCTAGGTCCCTATTTATTTTTTTATAGTTATGTTAGTATTAAGAACGTTATTTATATTTCAA
ATTTTTCTTTTTTTTCTGTACAGACGCGTGTACGCATGTAACATTATACTGAAAACCTTGCTTGAGAAGG
TTTTGGGACGCTCGAAGGCTTTAATTTGCGGCCGGTACCCAATTCGCCCTATAGTGAGTCGTATTACGCG
CGCTCACTGGCCGTCGTTTTACAACGTCGTGACTGGGAAAACCCTGGCGTTACCCAACTTAATCGCCTTG
CAGCACATCCCCCTTTCGCCAGCTGGCGTAATAGCGAAGAGGCCCGCACCGATCGCCCTTCCCAACAGTT
GCGCAGCCTGAATGGCGAATGGCGCG
[124 nt withheld, positions 6187-6310]
C
[91 nt withheld, positions 6312-6402]
A
[49 nt withheld, positions 6404-6452]
CCTTTGACGTTGGAGTCCACGTTCTTT
[37 nt withheld, positions 6480-6516]
ACCCTATCTCGGTCTATTCTTTTGATTTATAAGGGATTTTGCCGATTTCGGCCTATTGGTTAAAAAATGA
GCTGATTTAACAAAAATTTAACGCGAATTTTAACAAAATATTAACGTTTACAATTTCCTGATGCGGTATT
TTCTCCTTACGCATCTGTGCGGTATTTCACACCGCATAGATCCGTCGAGTTCAAGAGAAAAAAAAAGAAA
AAGCAAAAAGAAAAAAGGAAAGCGCGCCTCGTTCAGAATGACACGTATAGAATGATGCATTACCTTGTCA
TCTTCAGTATCATACTGTTCGTATACATACTTACTGACATTCATAGGTATACATATATACACATGTATAT
ATATCGTATGCTGCAGCTTTAAATAATCGGTGTCACTACATAAGAACACCTTTGGTGGAGGGAACATCGT
TGGTACCATTGGGCGAGGTGGCTTCTCTTATGGCAACCGCAAGAGCCTTGAACGCACTCTCACTACGGTG
ATGATCATTCTTGCCTCGCAGACAATCAACGTGGAGGGTAATTCTGCTAGCCTCTGCAAAGCTTTCAAGA
AAATGCGGGATCATCTCGCAAGAGAGATCTCCTACTTTCTCCCTTTGCAAACCAAGTTCGACAACTGCGT
ACGGCCTGTTCGAAAGATCTACCACCGCTCTGGAAAGTGCCTCATCCAAAGGCGCAAATCCTGATCCAAA
CCTTTTTACTCCACGCGCCAGTAGGGCCTCTTTAAAAGCTTGACCGAGAGCAATCCCGCAGTCTTCAGTG
GTGTGATGGTCGTCTATGTGTAAGTCACCAATGCACTCAACGATTAGCGACCAGCCGGAATGCTTGGCCA
GAGCATGTATCATATGGTCCAGAAACCCTATACCTGTGTGGACGTTAATCACTTGCGATTGTGTGGCCTG
TTCTGCTACTGCTTCTGCCTCTTTTTCTGGGAAGATCGAGTGCTCTATCGCTAGGGGACCACCCTTTAAA
GAGATCGCAATCTGAATCTTGGTTTCATTTGTAATACGCTTTACTAGGGCTTTCTGCTCTGTCATCTTTG
CCTTCGTTTATCTTGCCTGCTCATTTTTTAGTATATTCTTCGAAGAAATCACATTACTTTATATAATGTA
TAATTCATTATGTGATAATGCCAATCGCTAAGAAAAAAAAAGAGTCATCCGCTAGGGGAAAAAAAAAAAT
GAAAATCATTACCGAGGCATAAAAAAATATAGAGTGTACTAGAGGAGGCCAAGAGTAATAGAAAAAGAAA
ATTGCGGGAAAGGACTGTGTTATGACTTCCCTGACTAATGCCGTGTTCAAACGATACCTGGCAGTGACTC
CTAGCGCTCACCAAGCTCTTAAAACGGGAATTTATGGTGCACTCTCAGTACAATCTGCTCTGATGCCGCA
TAGTTAAGCCAGCCCCGACACCCGCCAACACGCGCTGACGCGCCCTGACGGGCTTGTCTGCTCCCGGCAT
CCGCTTACAGACAAGCTGTGACCGTCTCCGGGAGCTGCATGTGTCAGAGGTTTTCACCGTCATCACCGAA
ACGCGCGA
Features (pLannotate 1.2.2; 29 found; start..end, strand, type, name):
     70..573     +  misc_feature   CEN/ARS: S. cerevisiae CEN6 centromere fused to an autonomously replicating sequence
    603..707     +  promoter       AmpR promoter: bla
    708..1568    +  CDS            AmpR: β-lactamase; bla; confers resistance to ampicillin, carbenicillin, and related antibiotics
   1739..2327    +  rep_origin     ori: high-copy-number ColE1/pMB1/pBR322/pUC origin of replication
   2510..2602    +  CDS            lacI (fragment): lac repressor; lacI; The lac repressor binds to the lac operator to inhibit transcription in E. coli. This inhibition can be relieved by adding lactose or isopropyl-β-D-thiogalactopyranoside (IPTG).
   2615..2636    +  protein_bind   CAP binding site: CAP binding activates transcription in the presence of cAMP. E. coli catabolite activator protein
   2651..2681    +  promoter       lac promoter: promoter for the E. coli lac operon
   2689..2705    +  protein_bind   lac operator: The lac repressor binds to the lac operator to inhibit transcription in E. coli. This inhibition can be relieved by adding lactose or isopropyl-β-D-thiogalactopyranoside (IPTG). lac repressor encoded by lacI
   2750..2768    +  promoter       T3 promoter: promoter for bacteriophage T3 RNA polymerase
   2792..3233    +  promoter       GAL1 promoter: S. cerevisiae GAL1; inducible promoter, regulated by Gal4
   3248..3271    +  misc_feature   MCS (fragment): pBluescript multiple cloning site
   3277..3993    +  CDS            EGFP: EGFP is a basic (constitutively fluorescent) green fluorescent protein published in 1996, derived from Aequorea victoria. It is reported to be a rapidly-maturing weak dimer with moderate acid sensitivity.
   4018..4142    +  protein_bind   attR1: mutant version of attR; recombination site for the Gateway® LR reaction LR Clonase™
   4167..4197    +  promoter       lac UV5 promoter: E. coli lac promoter with an "up" mutation
   4221..4250    +  promoter       cat promoter (fragment): promoter of the E. coli cat gene encoding chloramphenicol acetyltransferase
   4251..4910    +  CDS            CmR: chloramphenicol acetyltransferase; cat; confers resistance to chloramphenicol
   5092..5250    +  CDS            ccdA (fragment): CCDA_ECO57 - Also known as H, letA. Experimental evidence at protein level: Swiss-Prot protein existence level 1. Antitoxin component of a type II toxin-antitoxin (TA) system which inhibits the post-segregational killing (PSK) of plasmid-free cells, also referred to as a plasmid addiction system. Binds to and blocks the activity of CcdB; will also remove bound CcdB protein from the CcdB-GyrA complex by forming a CcdA-CcdB complex, a process termed rejuvenation. Functions as a transcriptional corepressor for the ccdAB operon, repression also requires CcdB (By similarity). From Escherichia coli
   5255..5557    +  CDS            ccdB: CCDB_ECOLI - Also known as G, letB, letD. Experimental evidence at protein level: Swiss-Prot protein existence level 1. Toxic component of a type II toxin-antitoxin (TA) system, functioning in plasmid maintainence. Responsible for the post- segregational killing (PSK) of plasmid-free cells, also referred to as a plasmid addiction system. Half-life of over 2 hours. Cell killing by CcdB is accompanied by filamentation, defects in chromosome and plasmid segregation, defects in cell division, formation of anucleate cells, decreased DNA synthesis and plasmid loss. Interferes with the activity of DN
   5601..5725    -  protein_bind   attR2: mutant version of attR; recombination site for the Gateway® LR reaction LR Clonase™
   5732..5979    +  terminator     CYC1 terminator: S. cerevisiae CYC1; transcription terminator for CYC1
   5998..6016    -  promoter       T7 promoter: promoter for bacteriophage T7 RNA polymerase
   6024..6179    +  CDS            lacZα (fragment): LacZα fragment of β-galactosidase; lacZ fragment
   6187..6642    +  rep_origin     f1 ori (sequence partly withheld): f1 bacteriophage origin of replication; arrow indicates direction of (+) strand synthesis
   6643..6694    -  misc_feature   bom (fragment): basis of mobility region from pBR322
   6902..7561    -  CDS            HIS3: imidazoleglycerol-phosphate dehydratase, required for histidine biosynthesis; S. cerevisiae HIS3; yeast auxotrophic marker
   7562..7748    -  promoter       HIS3 promoter: S. cerevisiae HIS3
   7798..7878    +  CDS            MRM1 (fragment): MRM1_YEAST - Also known as PET56 From Saccharomyces cerevisiae (strain ATCC 204508 / S288c) (Baker's yeast).
   7879..7928    -  misc_feature   bom (fragment): basis of mobility region from pBR322
   8030..1       -  CDS            rop (fragment) (across the origin): Rop protein, which maintains plasmids at low copy number; rop
