[The description below was written by a language model from this plasmid's Addgene catalogue record and pLannotate feature annotations shown in this document.]
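Description:
pAG413GAL-EGFP-ccdB is an empty Gateway destination vector for galactose-inducible expression of N-terminally EGFP-tagged proteins in Saccharomyces cerevisiae. It is built on the pRS413 backbone, a yeast–E. coli shuttle plasmid of the centromeric type: a CEN6/ARS element provides replication and stable low-copy segregation in yeast, and the HIS3 gene with its own promoter allows selection by histidine prototrophy in his3 strains. For bacterial propagation it carries a high-copy ColE1/pUC-type origin and an ampicillin resistance gene, along with an f1 origin and remnants of the pBluescript-derived lacZα/polylinker region, including flanking T3 and T7 promoters.

The expression unit consists of the GAL1 promoter, which is regulated by Gal4 and induced by galactose, followed by the EGFP coding sequence, the Gateway cassette and the CYC1 transcription terminator. The cassette is bounded by attR1 and attR2 sites and contains a chloramphenicol resistance gene and the ccdB toxin gene. In an LR Clonase reaction with an entry clone, the open reading frame of interest replaces this cassette, placing it downstream of EGFP to create an N-terminal fusion. Loss of ccdB provides counterselection, since unrecombined vector kills standard E. coli strains; the empty vector must therefore be maintained in ccdB-tolerant hosts, with chloramphenicol and ampicillin together. No insert is present.

The plasmid belongs to a suite of yeast Gateway vectors designed for high-throughput genetic analysis, and suits inducible expression and fluorescence-based localisation of proteins in yeast. The depositor notes that the full sequence is a reference only and may not match the plasmid exactly.
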