Addgene plasmid #14309: pAG413GAL-EGFP-ccdB
Purpose: (Empty Backbone)
Depositing lab: Susan Lindquist. Depositing organization: Whitehead Institute for Biomedical Research. Publication: A suite of Gateway cloning vectors for high-throughput genetic analysis in Saccharomyces cerevisiae. Alberti S, Gitler AD, Lindquist S. Yeast. 2007 Oct . 24(10):913-9. 10.1002/yea.1502 PubMed 17583893.
Backbone
  Vector backbone: pRS413
  Vector type: Yeast Expression ; Gateway Destination
  Selectable markers: HIS3
Growth in bacteria
  Bacterial resistance: Chloramphenicol and Ampicillin, 25 & 100 μg/mL
  Growth temperature: 37°C
  Growth strain: ccdB Survival
  Growth instructions: DB3.1, ccdB Survival
  Copy number: Unknown
Gene/Insert
  Gene/Insert name: None
  Tag / fusion protein: EGFP (N terminal on backbone)
  Cloning method: Gateway Cloning
  Sequencing primers: 5′ EGFP-C
Terms and licenses: Academic/Nonprofit Terms; Industry Terms: Not Available to Industry
Depositor comments: Type of plasmid: CEN. This plasmid contains the Gateway technology from Invitrogen; Invitrogen requires purchasing of Gateway Clonase for carrying out the Gateway recombinational cloning reaction http://www.invitrogen.com Please note that the full plasmid sequence is provided as a reference only, and may not match the exact sequence of the plasmid.
How to cite: pAG413GAL-EGFP-ccdB was a gift from Susan Lindquist (Addgene plasmid # 14309 ; http://n2t.net/addgene:14309 ; RRID:Addgene_14309)
