>Addgene plasmid #14309 | pAG413GAL-EGFP-ccdB | addgene partial sequence | sequence record 20850 | 14309 with pRS_marker
TTTTAAGAGCTTGGGTGAGCGCTAGGAGTCACTGCCAGGTATCGTTTGAACACGGCATTAGTCAGGGAAG
TCATAACACAGTCCTTTCCCGCAATTTTCTTTTTCTATTACTCTTGGCCTCCTCTAGTACACTCTATATT
TTTTTATGCCTCGGTAATGATTTTCATTTTTTTTTTTCCACCTAGCGGATGACTCTTTTTTTTTCTTAGC
GATTGGCATTATCACATAATGAATTATACATTATATAAAGTAATGTGATTTCTTCGAAGAATATACTAAA
AAATGAGCAGGCAAGATAAACGAAGGCAAAGATGACAGAGCAGAAAGCCCTAGTAAAGCGTATTACAAAT
GAAACCAAGATTCAGATTGCGATCTCTTTAAAGGGTGGTCCCCTAGCGATAGAGCACTCGATCTTCCCAG
AAAAAGAGGCAGAAGCAGTAGCAGAACAGGCCACACAATCGCAAGTGATTAACGTCCACACAGGTATAGG
GTTTCTGGACCATATGATACATGCTCTGGCCAAGCATTCCGGCTGGTCGCTAATCGTTGAGTGCATTGGT
GACTTACACATAGACGACCATCACACCACTGAAGACTGCGGGATTGCTCTCGGTCAAGCTTTTAAAGAGG
CCCTAGGGGCCGTGCGTGGAGTAAAAAGGTTTGGATCAGGATTTGCGCCTTTGGATGAGGCACTT
