>Addgene plasmid #14309 | pAG413GAL-EGFP-ccdB | addgene partial sequence | sequence record 20851 | 14309 with EXFP-R
TAGCCTTCGGGCATGGCGGACTTGAAGAAGTCGTGCTGCTTCATGTGGTCGGGGTAGCGGCTGAAGCACT
GCACGCCGTAGGTCAGGGTGGTCACGAGGGTGGGCCAGGGCACGGGCAGCTTGCCGGTGGTGCAGATGAA
CTTCAGGGTCAGCTTGCCGTAGGTGGCATCGCCCTCGCCCTCGCCGGACACGCTGAACTTGTGGCCGTTT
ACGTCGCCGTCCAGCTCGACCAGGATGGGCACCACCCCGGTGAACAGCTCCTCGCCCTTGCTCACCATTT
TGTCCCGGGGGATCCACTAGTTCTAGAATCCGGGGTTTTTTCTCCTTGACGTTAAAGTATAGAGGTATAT
TAACAATTTTTTGTTGATACTTTTATTACATTTGAATAAGAAGTAATACAAACCGAAAATGTTGAAAGTA
TTAGTTAAAGTGGTTATGCAGTTTTTGCATTTATATATCTGTTAATAGATCAAAAATCATCGCTTCGCTG
ATTAATTACCC
