>Addgene plasmid #14309 | pAG413GAL-EGFP-ccdB | addgene partial sequence | sequence record 127467 | pGEX3 5'-CCGGGAGCTGCATGTGTCAGAGG-3'
TTTTCTTGTCTAATAAATATATATGTAAAGTACGCTTTTTGTTGAAATTTTTTAAACCTTTGTTTATTTT
TTTTTCTTCATTCCGTAACTCTTCTACCTTCTTTATTTACTTTCTAAAATCCAAATACAAAACATAAAAA
TAAATAAACACAGAGTAAATTCCCAAATTATTCCATCATTAAAAGATACGAGGCGCGTGTAAGTTACAGG
CAAGCGATCCGTCAGGTGGCACTTTTCGGGGAAATGTGCGCGGAACCCCTATTTGTTTATTTTTCTAAAT
ACATTCAAATATGTATCCGCTCATGAGACAATAACCCTGATAAATGCTTCAATAATATTGAAAAAGGAAG
AGTATGAGTATTCAACATTTCCGTGTCGCCCTTATTCCCTTTTTTGCGGCATTTTGCCTTCCTGTTTTTG
CTCACCCAGAAACGCTGGTGAAAGTAAAAGATGCTGAAGATCAGTTGGGTGCACGAGTGGGTTACATCGA
ACTGGATCTCAACAGCGGTA
